>Addgene plasmid #103686 | LSB-hsa-miR-628-3p | depositor full sequence | sequence record 196420 | Full Sequence
AATTGAGGGGATAACGCAGGAAAGAACATGTGAGCAAAAGGCCAGCAAAAGGCCAGGAACCGTAAAAAGG
CCGCGTTGCTGGCGTTTTTCCATAGGCTCCGCCCCCCTGACGAGCATCACAAAAATCGACGCTCAAGTCA
GAGGTGGCGAAACCCGACAGGACTATAAAGATACCAGGCGTTTCCCCCTGGAAGCTCCCTCGTGCGCTCT
CCTGTTCCGACCCTGCCGCTTACCGGATACCTGTCCGCCTTTCTCCCTTCGGGAAGCGTGGCGCTTTCTC
ATAGCTCACGCTGTAGGTATCTCAGTTCGGTGTAGGTCGTTCGCTCCAAGCTGGGCTGTGTGCACGAACC
CCCCGTTCAGCCCGACCGCTGCGCCTTATCCGGTAACTATCGTCTTGAGTCCAACCCGGTAAGACACGAC
TTATCGCCACTGGCAGCAGCCACTGGTAACAGGATTAGCAGAGCGAGGTATGTAGGCGGTGCTACAGAGT
TCTTGAAGTGGTGGCCTAACTACGGCTACACTAGAAGAACAGTATTTGGTATCTGCGCTCTGCTGAAGCC
AGTTACCTTCGGAAAAAGAGTTGGTAGCTCTTGATCCGGCAAACAAACCACCGCTGGTAGCGGTGGTTTT
TTTGTTTGCAAGCAGCAGATTACGCGCAGAAAAAAAGGATCTCAAGAAGATCCTTTGATCTTTTCTACGG
GGTCTGACGCTCAGTGGAACGAAAACTCACGTTAAGGGATTTTGGTCATGAGATTATCAAAAAGGATCTT
CACCTAGATCCTTTTAAATTAAAAATGAAGTTTTAAATCAATCTAAAGTATATATGAGTAAACTTGGTCT
GACAGTTACCAATGCTTAATCAGTGAGGCACCTATCTCAGCGATCTGTCTATTTCGTTCATCCATAGTTG
CCTGACTCCCCGTCGTGTAGATAACTACGATACGGGAGGGCTTACCATCTGGCCCCAGTGCTGCAATGAT
ACCGCGAGAACCACGCTCACCGGCTCCAGATTTATCAGCAATAAACCAGCCAGCCGGAAGGGCCGAGCGC
AGAAGTGGTCCTGCAACTTTATCCGCCTCCATCCAGTCTATTAATTGTTGCCGGGAAGCTAGAGTAAGTA
GTTCGCCAGTTAATAGTTTGCGCAACGTTGTTGCCATTGCTACAGGCATCGTGGTGTCACGCTCGTCGTT
TGGTATGGCTTCATTCAGCTCCGGTTCCCAACGATCAAGGCGAGTTACATGATCCCCCATGTTGTGCAAA
AAAGCGGTTAGCTCCTTCGGTCCTCCGATCGTTGTCAGAAGTAAGTTGGCCGCAGTGTTATCACTCATGG
TTATGGCAGCACTGCATAATTCTCTTACTGTCATGCCATCCGTAAGATGCTTTTCTGTGACTGGTGAGTA
CTCAACCAAGTCATTCTGAGAATAGTGTATGCGGCGACCGAGTTGCTCTTGCCCGGCGTCAATACGGGAT
AATACCGCGCCACATAGCAGAACTTTAAAAGTGCTCATCATTGGAAAACGTTCTTCGGGGCGAAAACTCT
CAAGGATCTTACCGCTGTTGAGATCCAGTTCGATGTAACCCACTCGTGCACCCAACTGATCTTCAGCATC
TTTTACTTTCACCAGCGTTTCTGGGTGAGCAAAAACAGGAAGGCAAAATGCCGCAAAAAAGGGAATAAGG
GCGACACGGAAATGTTGAATACTCATACTCTTCCTTTTTCAATATTATTGAAGCATTTATCAGGGTTATT
GTCTCATGAGCGGATACATATTTGAATGTAGCTCCGAATTTCTCGAGGGCTTGTCGACGACGGCGGTCTC
CGTCGTCAGGATCATGAATTCGACCCGCCTGCCACCATGACCGAGTACAAGCCCACGGTGCGCCTCGCCA
CCCGCGACGACGTCCCCCGGGCCGTACGCACCCTCGCCGCCGCGTTCGCCGACTACCCCGCCACGCGCCA
CACCGTCGACCCGGACCGCCACATCGAGCGGGTCACCGAGCTGCAAGAACTCTTCCTCACGCGCGTCGGG
CTCGACATCGGCAAGGTGTGGGTCGCGGACGACGGCGCCGCGGTGGCGGTCTGGACCACGCCGGAGAGCG
TCGAAGCGGGGGCGGTGTTCGCCGAGATCGGCCCGCGCATGGCCGAGTTGAGCGGTTCCCGGCTGGCCGC
GCAGCAACAGATGGAAGGCCTCCTGGCGCCGCACCGGCCCAAGGAGCCCGCGTGGTTCCTGGCCACCGTC
GGCGTCTCGCCCGACCACCAGGGCAAGGGTCTGGGCAGCGCCGTCGTGCTCCCCGGAGTGGAGGCGGCCG
AGCGCGCCGGGGTGCCCGCCTTCCTGGAGACATCCGCGCCCCGCAACCTCCCCTTCTACGAGCGGCTCGG
CTTCACCGTCACCGCCGACGTCGAGGTGCCCGAAGGACCGCGCACCTGGTGCATGACCCGCAAGCCCGGT
GCCTGATACGCGTGAATTCACTCCTCAGGTGCAGGCTGCCTATCAGAAGGTGGTGGCTGGTGTGGCCAAT
GCCCTGGCTCACAAATACCACTGAGATCTTTTTCCCTCTGCCAAAAATTATGGGGACATCATGAAGCCCC
TTGAGCATCTGACTTCTGGCTAATAAAGGAAATTTATTTTCATTGCAATAGTGTGTTGGAATTTTTTGTG
TCTCTCACTCGGAAGGACATATGGGAGGGCAAATCATTTAAAACATCAGAATGAGTATTTGGTTTAGAGT
TTGGCAACATATGCCCATATGCTGGCTGCCATGAACAAAGGTTGGCTATAAAGAGGTCATCAGTATATGA
AACAGCCCCCTGCTGTCCATTCCTTATTCCATAGAAAAGCCTTGACTTGAGGTTAGATTTTTTTTATATT
TTGTTTTGTGTTATTTTTTTCTTTAACATCCCTAAAATTTTCCTTACATGTTTTACTAGCCAGATTTTTC
CTCCTCTCCTGACTACTCCCAGTCATAGCTGTCCCTCTTCTCTTATGGAGATCCCTCGACCTGCAGCCCA
AGCTTGAATTCTCTAGAATTACCCTGTTATCCCTATGCTTGGTTTACCGAGCTCTTATTGGTTTTCAAAC
TTCATTGACTGTGCCCAACGCGCCTGGGAGCTCACGGGGACAGCCCCCCCCCAAAGCCCCCAGGGATGTA
ATTACGTCCCTCCCCCGCTAGGGGGCAGCAGCGAGCCGCCCGGGGCTCCGCTCCGGTCCGGCGCTCCCCC
CGCATCCCCGAGCCGGCAGCGTGCGGGGACAGCCCGGGCACGGGGAAGGTGGCACGGGATCGCTTTCCTC
TGAACGCTTCTCGCTGCTCTTTGAGCCTGCAGACACCTGGGGGGATACGGGGAAAAAGCTAGGCTGAAAG
ACCGGTTCTTAGAATGACACGCGCCTGGGAGCTCACGGGGACAGCCCCCCCCCAAAGCCCCCAGGGATGT
AATTACGTCCCTCCCCCGCTAGGGGGCAGCAGCGAGCCGCCCGGGGCTCCGCTCCGGTCCGGCGCTCCCC
CCGCATCCCCGAGCCGGCAGCGTGCGGGGACAGCCCGGGCACGGGGAAGGTGGCACGGGATCGCTTTCCT
CTGAACGCTTCTCGCTGCTCTTTGAGCCTGCAGACACCTGGGGGGATACGGGGAAAAAGCTAACTTCTGA
GACGACAACTTTGTATAGAAAAGTTGGCTCCGAATTCGCCCTTGACAGCAGAGATCCAGTTTGGTTAATT
AATTGGCTCCGGTGCCCGTCAGTGGGCAGAGCGCACATCGCCCACAGTCCCCGAGAAGTTGTGGGGAGGG
GTCGGCAATTGAACCGGTGCCTAGAGAAGGTGGCGCGGGGTAAACTGGGAAAGTGATGTCGTGTACTGGC
TCCGCCTTTTTCCCGAGGGTGGGGGAGAACCGTATATAAGTGCAGTAGTCGCCGTGAACGTTCTTTTTCG
CAACGGGTTTGCCGCCAGAACACAGGTAAGTGCCGTGTGTGGTTCCCGCGGGCCTGGCCTCTTTACGGGT
TATGGCCCTTGCGTGCCTTGAATTACTTCCACCTGGCTGCAGTACGTGATTCTTGATCCCGAGCTTCGGG
TTGGAAGTGGGTGGGAGAGTTCGAGGCCTTGCGCTTAAGGAGCCCCTTCGCCTCGTGCTTGAGTTGAGGC
CTGGCCTGGGCGCTGGGGCCGCCGCGTGCGAATCTGGTGGCACCTTCGCGCCTGTCTCGCTGCTTTCGAT
AAGTCTCTAGCCATTTAAAATTTTTGATGACCTGCTGCGACGCTTTTTTTCTGGCAAGATAGTCTTGTAA
ATGCGGGCCAAGATCTGCACACTGGTATTTCGGTTTTTGGGGCCGCGGGCGGCGACGGGGCCCGTGCGTC
CCAGCGCACATGTTCGGCGAGGCGGGGCCTGCGAGCGCGGCCACCGAGAATCGGACGGGGGTAGTCTCAA
GCTGGCCGGCCTGCTCTGGTGCCTGGCCTCGCGCCGCCGTGTATCGCCCCGCCCTGGGCGGCAAGGCTGG
CCCGGTCGGCACCAGTTGCGTGAGCGGAAAGATGGCCGCTTCCCGGCCCTGCTGCAGGGAGCTCAAAATG
GAGGACGCGGCGCTCGGGAGAGCGGGCGGGTGAGTCACCCACACAAAGGAAAAGGGCCTTTCCGTCCTCA
GCCGTCGCTTCATGTGACTCCACGGAGTACCGGGCGCCGTCCAGGCACCTCGATTAGTTCTCGAGCTTTT
GGAGTACGTCGTCTTTAGGTTGGGGGGAGGGGTTTTATGCGATGGAGTTTCCCCACACTGAGTGGGTGGA
GACTGAAGTTAGGCCAGCTTGGCACTTGATGTAATTCTCCTTGGAATTTGCCCTTTTTGAGTTTGGATCT
TGGTTCATTCTCAAGCCTCAGACAGTGGTTCAAAGTTTTTTTCTTCCATTTCAGGTGTCGTGAGAAGGGC
GAATTCGACCCAAGTTTGTACAAAAAAGCAGGCTGGATCCAGGTGCCACCATGGTGAGCGAGCTGATTAA
GGAGAACATGCACATGAAGCTGTACATGGAGGGCACCGTGAACAACCACCACTTCAAGTGCACATCCGAG
GGCGAAGGCAAGCCCTACGAGGGCACCCAGACCATGAGAATCAAGGCGGTCGAGGGCGGCCCTCTCCCCT
TCGCCTTCGACATCCTGGCTACCAGCTTCATGTACGGCAGCAAAACCTTCATCAACCACACCCAGGGCAT
CCCCGACTTCTTTAAGCAGTCCTTCCCCGAGGGCTTCACATGGGAGAGAGTCACCACATACGAAGATGGG
GGCGTGCTGACCGCTACCCAGGACACCAGCCTCCAGGACGGCTGCCTCATCTACAACGTCAAGATCAGAG
GGGTGAACTTCCCATCCAACGGCCCTGTGATGCAGAAGAAAACACTCGGCTGGGAGGCCTCCACCGAGAC
ACTGTACCCCGCTGACGGCGGCCTGGAAGGCAGAGCCGACATGGCCCTGAAGCTCGTGGGCGGGGGCCAC
CTGATCTGCAACCTTAAGACCACATACAGATCCAAGAAACCCGCTAAGAACCTCAAGATGCCCGGCGTCT
ACTATGTGGACAGGAGACTGGAAAGAATCAAGGAGGCCGACAAAGAGACATACGTCGAGCAGCACGAGGT
GGCTGTGGCCAGATACTGCGACCTCCCTAGCAAACTGGGGCACAAACTTAATTGAGAATTCTACCACCCA
GCTTTCTTGTACAAAGTGGTACGTCTCAAGACCAGAGGTCTCTGCTTGTCAATTGTCGACTGCCACTCTT
ACTAGATCGACTGCCACTCTTACTAGATCGACTGCCACTCTTACTAGATCGACTGCCACTCTTACTAGAC
AACCAGAAGAGACCTGTGCTTCACTCCTCAGGTGCAGGCTGCCTATCAGAAGGTGGTGGCTGGTGTGGCC
AATGCCCTGGCTCACAAATACCACTGAGATCTTTTTCCCTCTGCCAAAAATTATGGGGACATCATGAAGC
CCCTTGAGCATCTGACTTCTGGCTAATAAAGGAAATTTATTTTCATTGCAATAGTGTGTTGGAATTTTTT
GTGTCTCTCACTCGGAAGGACATATGGGAGGGCAAATCATTTAAAACATCAGAATGAGTATTTGGTTTAG
AGTTTGGCAACATATGCCCATATGCTGGCTGCCATGAACAAAGGTTGGCTATAAAGAGGTCATCAGTATA
TGAAACAGCCCCCTGCTGTCCATTCCTTATTCCATAGAAAAGCCTTGACTTGAGGTTAGATTTTTTTTAT
ATTTTGTTTTGTGTTATTTTTTTCTTTAACATCCCTAAAATTTTCCTTACATGTTTTACTAGCCAGATTT
TTCCTCCTCTCCTGACTACTCCCAGTCATAGCTGTCCCTCTTCTCTTATGGAGATCCCGAGCGGTGCGTT
TTTATGCTTGTAGTATTGTATAATGTTTTTAAGATCCAAGCTTCTGACCTCTTCTCTTCCTCCCACAGGG
CCTCGAGACAATTGCATCGATGGTACCAGTGAAAGTCTGCAATGAATTCGAGTTGGCGCGCCTGTCATTC
TAAATCTCTCTTTCAGCCTAAAGCTTTTTCCCCGTATCCCCCCAGGTGTCTGCAGGCTCAAAGAGCAGCG
AGAAGCGTTCAGAGGAAAGCGATCCCGTGCCACCTTCCCCGTGCCCGGGCTGTCCCCGCACGCTGCCGGC
TCGGGGATGCGGGGGGAGCGCCGGACCGGAGCGGAGCCCCGGGCGGCTCGCTGCTGCCCCCTAGCGGGGG
AGGGACGTAATTACATCCCTGGGGGCTTTGGGAGGGGGCTGTCCCCGTGAGCTCCCAGGCGCGCCTGTCA
TTCTAAATCTCTCTTTCAGCCTAAAGCTTTTTCCCCGTATCCCCCCAGGTGTCTGCAGGCTCAAAGAGCA
GCGAGAAGCGTTCAGAGGAAAGCGATCCCGTGCCACCTTCCCCGTGCCCGGGCTGTCCCCGCACGCTGCC
GGCTCGGGGATGCGGGGGGAGCGCCGGACCGGAGCGGAGCCCCGGGCGGCTCGCTGCTGCCCCCTAGCGG
GGGAGGGACGTAATTACATCCCTGGGGGCTTTGGGGGGGGGCTGTCCCCGTGAGCTCCCAGGCGCGCCAA
CTCGGTACCGTATCGATGTCGACGTTAACGCTAGTGATATCAACTTTGTATAGAAAAGTTGGCTCCGAAT
TCGCCCTTGACAGCAGAGATCCAGTTTGGTTAATTAATTGGCTCCGGTGCCCGTCAGTGGGCAGAGCGCA
CATCGCCCACAGTCCCCGAGAAGTTGTGGGGAGGGGTCGGCAATTGAACCGGTGCCTAGAGAAGGTGGCG
CGGGGTAAACTGGGAAAGTGATGTCGTGTACTGGCTCCGCCTTTTTCCCGAGGGTGGGGGAGAACCGTAT
ATAAGTGCAGTAGTCGCCGTGAACGTTCTTTTTCGCAACGGGTTTGCCGCCAGAACACAGGTAAGTGCCG
TGTGTGGTTCCCGCGGGCCTGGCCTCTTTACGGGTTATGGCCCTTGCGTGCCTTGAATTACTTCCACCTG
GCTGCAGTACGTGATTCTTGATCCCGAGCTTCGGGTTGGAAGTGGGTGGGAGAGTTCGAGGCCTTGCGCT
TAAGGAGCCCCTTCGCCTCGTGCTTGAGTTGAGGCCTGGCCTGGGCGCTGGGGCCGCCGCGTGCGAATCT
GGTGGCACCTTCGCGCCTGTCTCGCTGCTTTCGATAAGTCTCTAGCCATTTAAAATTTTTGATGACCTGC
TGCGACGCTTTTTTTCTGGCAAGATAGTCTTGTAAATGCGGGCCAAGATCTGCACACTGGTATTTCGGTT
TTTGGGGCCGCGGGCGGCGACGGGGCCCGTGCGTCCCAGCGCACATGTTCGGCGAGGCGGGGCCTGCGAG
CGCGGCCACCGAGAATCGGACGGGGGTAGTCTCAAGCTGGCCGGCCTGCTCTGGTGCCTGGCCTCGCGCC
GCCGTGTATCGCCCCGCCCTGGGCGGCAAGGCTGGCCCGGTCGGCACCAGTTGCGTGAGCGGAAAGATGG
CCGCTTCCCGGCCCTGCTGCAGGGAGCTCAAAATGGAGGACGCGGCGCTCGGGAGAGCGGGCGGGTGAGT
CACCCACACAAAGGAAAAGGGCCTTTCCGTCCTCAGCCGTCGCTTCATGTGACTCCACGGAGTACCGGGC
GCCGTCCAGGCACCTCGATTAGTTCTCGAGCTTTTGGAGTACGTCGTCTTTAGGTTGGGGGGAGGGGTTT
TATGCGATGGAGTTTCCCCACACTGAGTGGGTGGAGACTGAAGTTAGGCCAGCTTGGCACTTGATGTAAT
TCTCCTTGGAATTTGCCCTTTTTGAGTTTGGATCTTGGTTCATTCTCAAGCCTCAGACAGTGGTTCAAAG
TTTTTTTCTTCCATTTCAGGTGTCGTGAGAAGGGCGAATTCGACCCAAGTTTGTACAAAAAAGCAGGCTC
GCCACCATGGTGAGCAAGGGCGAGGAGCTGTTCACCGGGGTGGTGCCCATCCTGGTCGAGCTGGACGGCG
ACGTAAACGGCCACAAGTTCAGCGTGAGGGGCGAGGGCGAGGGCGATGCCACCAACGGCAAGCTGACCCT
GAAGTTCATCTGCACCACCGGCAAGCTGCCCGTGCCCTGGCCCACCCTCGTGACCACCCTGAGCCACGGC
GTGCAGTGCTTCGCCCGCTACCCCGACCACATGAAGCAGCACGACTTCTTCAAGTCCGCCATGCCCGAAG
GCTACGTCCAGGAGCGCACCATCTTCTTCAAGGACGACGGCACCTACAAGACCCGCGCCGAGGTGAAGTT
CGAGGGCGACACCCTAGTGAACCGCATCGAGCTGAAGGGCGTCGACTTCAAGGAGGACGGCAACATCCTG
GGGCACAAGCTGGAGTACAACTTCAACAGCCACAACATCTATATCATGGCCGTCAAGCAGAAGAACGGCA
TCAAGGTGAACTTCAAGATCCGCCACAACGTGGAGGACGGCAGCGTGCAGCTCGCCGACCACTACCAGCA
GAACACCCCCATCGGCGACGGCCCCGTGCTGCTGCCCGACAGCCACTACCTGAGCACCCAGTCCGTGCTG
AGCAAAGACCCCAACGAGAAGCGCGATCACATGGTCCTGCTGGAGTTCCGCACCGCCGCCGGGATCACTC
TCGGCATGGACGAGCTGTACAAGTAATACCACCCAGCTTTCTTGTACAAAGTGGTACGCGTGAATTCACT
CCTCAGGTGCAGGCTGCCTATCAGAAGGTGGTGGCTGGTGTGGCCAATGCCCTGGCTCACAAATACCACT
GAGATCTTTTTCCCTCTGCCAAAAATTATGGGGACATCATGAAGCCCCTTGAGCATCTGACTTCTGGCTA
ATAAAGGAAATTTATTTTCATTGCAATAGTGTGTTGGAATTTTTTGTGTCTCTCACTCGGAAGGACATAT
GGGAGGGCAAATCATTTAAAACATCAGAATGAGTATTTGGTTTAGAGTTTGGCAACATATGCCCATATGC
TGGCTGCCATGAACAAAGGTTGGCTATAAAGAGGTCATCAGTATATGAAACAGCCCCCTGCTGTCCATTC
CTTATTCCATAGAAAAGCCTTGACTTGAGGTTAGATTTTTTTTATATTTTGTTTTGTGTTATTTTTTTCT
TTAACATCCCTAAAATTTTCCTTACATGTTTTACTAGCCAGATTTTTCCTCCTCTCCTGACTACTCCCAG
TCATAGCTGTCCCTCTTCTCTTATGGAGATCCCTCGACCTGCAGCCCAAGCTTGGCGTAATCATGGTCAT
AGCTGTTTCCTGTGTGAAATTGTTATCCGCTCACAATTCCACACAACATACGAGCCGGAAGCATAAAGTG
TAAAGCCTGGGGTGCCTAATGAGTGAGCTAACTCACATTAATTGCGTTGCGCTCACTGCCCGCTTTCCAG
TCGGGAAACCTGTCGTGCCAGCGGATCGACAGTACTAAGCTTGGTCTAATACCCAATCTCTCGTCTTATC
CAGATGTTTTATACGCCTCTGGCCCGTGTCTCAAAATCTCTGATGTTACATTGCACAAGATAAAATAATA
TCATCATGAACAATAAAACTGTCTGCTTACATAAACAGTAATACAAGGGGTGTTATGAGCCATATTCAAC
GGGAAACGTCGAGGCCGCGATTAAATTCCAACATGGATGCTGATTTATATGGGTATAAATGGGCTCGCGA
TAATGTCGGGCAATCAGGTGCGACAATCTATCGCTTGTATGGGAAGCCCGATGCGCCAGAGTTGTTTCTG
AAACATGGCAAAGGTAGCGTTGCCAATGATGTTACAGATGAGATGGTCAGACTAAACTGGCTGACGGAAT
TTATGCCTCTTCCGACCATCAAGCATTTTATCCGTACTCCTGATGATGCATGGTTACTCACCACTGCGAT
CCCCGGAAAAACAGCATTCCAGGTATTAGAAGAATATCCTGATTCAGGTGAAAATATTGTTGATGCGCTG
GCAGTGTTCCTGCGCCGGTTGCATTCGATTCCTGTTTGTAATTGTCCTTTTAACAGCGATCGCGTATTTC
GTCTCGCTCAGGCGCAATCACGAATGAATAACGGTTTGGTTGATGCGAGTGATTTTGATGACGAGCGTAA
TGGCTGGCCTGTTGAACAAGTCTGGAAAGAAATGCATAAACTTTTGCCATTCTCACCGGATTCAGTCGTC
ACTCATGGTGATTTCTCACTTGATAACCTTATTTTTGACGAGGGGAAATTAATAGGTTGTATTGATGTTG
GACGAGTCGGAATCGCAGACCGATACCAGGATCTTGCCATCCTATGGAACTGCCTCGGTGAGTTTTCTCC
TTCATTACAGAAACGGCTTTTTCAAAAATATGGTATTGATAATCCTGATATGAATAAATTGCAGTTTCAT
TTGATGCTCGATGAGTTTTTCTAATCAGAATTGGTTAATTGGTTGTAACACTGGCAGAGCATTACGCTGA
CTTGACGGGACGGCGCAAGCTCATGACCAAAATCCCTTAACGTGAGTTACGCGTCGTTCCACTGAGCGTC
AGAGGTATCACTAGTATTACAGAGGTAAGTTATAACAGTCGCCTAACCC
Features (pLannotate 1.2.2; 28 found; start..end, strand, type, name):
     87..675     -  rep_origin     ori: high-copy-number ColE1/pMB1/pBR322/pUC origin of replication
    846..1706    -  CDS            AmpR: β-lactamase; bla; confers resistance to ampicillin, carbenicillin, and related antibiotics
   1707..1778    -  promoter       AmpR promoter: bla
   1857..2456    +  CDS            PuroR: puromycin N-acetyltransferase; pac from Streptomyces alboniger; confers resistance to puromycin
   2461..2541    +  CDS            HBB (fragment): HBB_PONPY - Experimental evidence at transcript level: Swiss-Prot protein existence level 2. Involved in oxygen transport from the lung to the various peripheral tissues. From Pongo pygmaeus (Bornean orangutan).
   2612..2667    +  polyA_signal   β-globin poly(A) signal: rabbit β-globin polyadenylation signal (Gil and Proudfoot, 1987)
   3646..3666    +  protein_bind   attB4: mutant version of attB; core recombination site for the Gateway® BP reaction BP Clonase™
   3734..3945    +  promoter       EF-1α core promoter: core promoter for human elongation factor EF-1α
   3946..4884    +  intron         EF-1α intron A: intron upstream of the start codon of human EF-1α
   4911..4931    +  protein_bind   attB1: mutant version of attB; core recombination site for the Gateway® BP reaction BP Clonase™
   4951..5646    +  CDS            mKate2: mKate2 is a basic (constitutively fluorescent) red fluorescent protein published in 2009, derived from Entacmaea quadricolor. It is reported to be a rapidly-maturing monomer with moderate acid sensitivity.
   5666..5690    -  protein_bind   attB2: mutant version of attB; recombination site for the Gateway® BP reaction BP Clonase™
   5830..5904    +  CDS            HBB (fragment): HBB_PONPY - Experimental evidence at transcript level: Swiss-Prot protein existence level 2. Involved in oxygen transport from the lung to the various peripheral tissues. From Pongo pygmaeus (Bornean orangutan).
   5975..6030    +  polyA_signal   β-globin poly(A) signal: rabbit β-globin polyadenylation signal (Gil and Proudfoot, 1987)
   6414..6439    +  misc_feature   SA: splice acceptor site
   7111..7131    +  protein_bind   attB4: mutant version of attB; core recombination site for the Gateway® BP reaction BP Clonase™
   7199..7410    +  promoter       EF-1α core promoter: core promoter for human elongation factor EF-1α
   7411..8349    +  intron         EF-1α intron A: intron upstream of the start codon of human EF-1α
   8376..8396    +  protein_bind   attB1: mutant version of attB; core recombination site for the Gateway® BP reaction BP Clonase™
   8407..9123    +  CDS            EBFP2: EBFP2 is a basic (constitutively fluorescent) blue fluorescent protein published in 2007, derived from Aequorea victoria. It is reported to be a rapidly-maturing monomer with moderate acid sensitivity.
   9131..9155    -  protein_bind   attB2: mutant version of attB; recombination site for the Gateway® BP reaction BP Clonase™
   9159..9239    +  CDS            HBB (fragment): HBB_PONPY - Experimental evidence at transcript level: Swiss-Prot protein existence level 2. Involved in oxygen transport from the lung to the various peripheral tissues. From Pongo pygmaeus (Bornean orangutan).
   9310..9365    +  polyA_signal   β-globin poly(A) signal: rabbit β-globin polyadenylation signal (Gil and Proudfoot, 1987)
   9748..9770    -  protein_bind   lac operator (fragment): The lac repressor binds to the lac operator to inhibit transcription in E. coli. This inhibition can be relieved by adding lactose or isopropyl-β-D-thiogalactopyranoside (IPTG). lac repressor encoded by lacI
   9774..9804    -  promoter       lac promoter: promoter for the E. coli lac operon
   9819..9840    -  protein_bind   CAP binding site: CAP binding activates transcription in the presence of cAMP. E. coli catabolite activator protein
   9853..9892    -  CDS            lacI (fragment): lac repressor; lacI; The lac repressor binds to the lac operator to inhibit transcription in E. coli. This inhibition can be relieved by adding lactose or isopropyl-β-D-thiogalactopyranoside (IPTG).
  10065..10874   +  CDS            KanR: aminoglycoside phosphotransferase; aph(3')-Ia; confers resistance to kanamycin in bacteria or G418 (Geneticin®) in eukaryotes
