[The description below was written by a language model from this plasmid's Addgene catalogue record and pLannotate feature annotations shown in this document.]
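Description:
LSB-hsa-miR-628-3p is an 11 kb mammalian expression plasmid built on the Low Sensor Backbone (LSB), designed as a two-colour fluorescent sensor of microRNA activity. It replicates in E. coli from a high-copy ColE1/pUC-type origin and carries both β-lactamase (ampicillin) and aph(3')-Ia (kanamycin) markers, with dual selection listed in the record. A puromycin N-acetyltransferase coding sequence followed by a rabbit β-globin polyadenylation signal is also present for selection in mammalian cells, although the feature table does not annotate a promoter for it.

The payload consists of two parallel transcription units, each driven by the human EF-1α core promoter with its intron A and terminated by a rabbit β-globin poly(A) signal. One unit encodes the red fluorescent protein mKate2 and carries a target site for human miR-628-3p in its 3' UTR. This target is not annotated as a separate feature but would lie between the coding sequence and the poly(A) region. The other unit encodes the blue fluorescent protein EBFP2 without the target and serves as an internal reference. Gateway attB4, attB1 and attB2 sites flanking the promoters and coding sequences are remnants of modular assembly. When miR-628-3p is active in a transfected cell, it represses mKate2 while EBFP2 is unaffected, so the ratio of red to blue fluorescence reports miRNA activity independently of plasmid dosage.

The depositor notes that the repeated poly(A) elements make the plasmid inherently unstable. They also note small insertions flanking the puromycin coding region in the physical plasmid relative to the deposited sequence, said not to affect puromycin selection.
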