Addgene plasmid #103686: LSB-hsa-miR-628-3p
Purpose: Used to sense miRNA activity using fluorescence based tools. hsa-miR-628-3p target in 3' UTR of of mKate. miRNA activity can be measured by the repression of mKate2 relative to EBFP2 fluorescent proteins . Plasmid is inherently unstable; please see Depositor Comments
Depositing lab: Ron Weiss. Depositing organization: Massachusetts Institute of Technology. Publication: A mixed antagonistic/synergistic miRNA repression model enables accurate predictions of multi-input miRNA sensor activity. Gam JJ, Babb J, Weiss R. Nat Commun. 2018 Jun 22;9(1):2430. doi: 10.1038/s41467-018-04575-0. PubMed 29934631.
Backbone
  Vector backbone: Low Sensor Backbone (LSB)
  Vector type: Mammalian Expression, Synthetic Biology
Growth in bacteria
  Bacterial resistance: Ampicillin and Kanamycin, 100 & 50 μg/mL
  Growth temperature: 30°C
  Growth strain: NEB Stable
  Copy number: High Copy
Gene/Insert
  Gene/Insert name: hsa-miR-628-3p target
  Species: H. sapiens (human)
  Entrez Gene: MIR628 (a.k.a. MIRN628, hsa-mir-628, mir-628)
  Promoter: EF-1a
  Cloning method: Gibson Cloning
Terms and licenses: Academic/Nonprofit Terms; Industry Terms: Not Available to Industry
Depositor comments: Please note that this plasmid is inherently unstable due to a repeating poly A element. We recommend performing a diagnostic digest on multiple colonies upon receipt. The depositors would like to note the presence of several discrepancies between the depositor sequence and physical plasmid sequence. In particular, the sequences upstream and downstream of the puromycin coding region have 10 bp insertions which do not affect the ability to perform puromycin selection. The sequences for those regions within the physical plasmids are as follows: Upstream of Puro: GAATTCGACCGCCTGTCTCAAGGTGCCACC; Downstream of Puro: GCTTTGAGACTACGCGTGAATTCACTCCTC. Please contact if you are interested in this plasmid prior to placing an order.
How to cite: LSB-hsa-miR-628-3p was a gift from Ron Weiss (Addgene plasmid # 103686 ; http://n2t.net/addgene:103686 ; RRID:Addgene_103686)
