>Addgene plasmid #103686 | LSB-hsa-miR-628-3p | depositor partial sequence | sequence record 196421 | hsa-miR-628-3p target
TCGACTGCCACTCTTACTAGA
